>Addgene plasmid #34660 | mg180 | depositor full sequence | sequence record 41644 | mg180 sequence 6716 bps
ATGGGCGAGATTTACTCGCCTTCGCAGTCGAAGGGCTTCAATCAACCATATGGATACCCGATGAATTGTA
ACCTTAGTCGAGTATTCATGGAGATGACTGAAGAAGATCGAAAGTGCCTGGAGGAGCGCAAATATTGGTG
TTTTTTACTGAGCAGCATCACCACATTCTGCGCCTCAATGATATTGGTCGTAATATGGCGAGTGGTGACA
CACCTGTGCTGTCAACGCCGAGAAAAAGAGTTTGTGGAGCCCATACCTGCTCCGGAAGCCGTCCAAATAA
ATATGAACGGGTCGAAGCACGCGCCAAGTGAAACCGACCCGTTTTTGAAGCAACAAGAGGAAAAACACTT
GGGATGGATGACAGAAGCCAAGGACTGGGCTGGCGAGCTGATATCCGGACAAAGTCTGACGGGACGGTTT
CTGGTACTTTTGGTGTTCATTTTATCGATTGGATCGTTGATTATTTATTTTTACGACGCTAGTTTCCAAA
ACTTCCAAGTAGAAACGTGCATCCCGTGGCAGGACAGTCCCTCGCAACAAATCGACCTGGGCTTCAACAT
ATTTTTTCTCGTCTATTTTTTCATTAGATTCATCGCCGCGTCCGACAAAGTTTGGTTTCTGCTTGAAATG
TACAGCTGGATTGATTTTTTCACGATTCCGCCAAGCTTCGTGGCAATTTACTTGCAGAGGAATTGGCTCG
GATTCCGTTTCCTCCGTGCTCTTCGCCTCATGACCGTACCCGACATTCTACAGTACCTCAACATCCTGAA
AACATCTTCATCAATCCGATTGACACAGTTGGTCACAATTTTCGTGGCGGTTTGTCTGACTGGAGCCGGC
TTGGTGCACTTACTGGAAAATTCTGGGGACTTCTTCAAAGGATTTATAAATCCGCACAGAATCACTTATG
CGGACTCTGTGTACTTTGTACTGGTCACAATGTCTACTGTCGGATATGGAGATATCTATTGTACGACGCT
TTGCGGCCGACTTTTCATGATTTTCTTCATTCTGTTCGGTTTGGCCATGTTTGCAAGTTACGTACCAGAA
ATTGCCGATTTGATTGGAAACCGGCAAAAATACGGTGGGGAGTACAAAGGAGAGCACGGGAAGAAGCACA
TAGTGGTCTGTGGCCATATCACCTACGATTCGGTGTCCCATTTTCTTCAAGATTTCCTACACGAGGACCG
TGATGACGTGGATGTCGAAGTGGTGTTTTTGCATCGTGTCGTGCCGGATTTGGAGCTGGAAGGCTTGTTT
AAGCGGCATTTCACAAAAGTCGAATTTTTCACGGGGACTGTCATGGATTCTCTGGATCTTAGCAGAGTCA
AGATCGGGGACGCCGACGCCTGCCTGGTCCTTGCCAACAAGTACAGTACCAATCCGGACGCCGAGGACGC
CGCAAACATTATGCGTGTAATTTCGATCAAAAACTACTCATCGGACATCAGAGTTATTGTGCAACTAATG
CAATATCACAATAAGGCCTACCTTCTAAATATCCCCTCCTGGGACTGGAAACGAGGTGATGACGTCATCT
GTCTCGCGGAGCTTAAGCTCGGATTCATTGCTCAAAGCTGTCTGGCACCCGGATTCTCTACGATGATGGC
TAATTTATTTGCAATGAGAAGTTTCAAAACGTCACAAACCACACCGGACTGGCTGAACCTGTACCTTTGC
GGTGCCGGAATGGAAATGTACACCGACACGCTATCCCACTCGTTCGTCGGAATGACTTTTCCTGAAGCTG
TCGACCTATTATTCAACCGCCTGGGGCTTCTTCTTCTGGCGATTGAGCTTAAAGATGAGGAAAATAAAGA
ATGCAATATTGCAATCAATCCAGGCCCACATATTGTCATCCAGCCTCAAACTCAAGGATTTTTCATTGCT
CAGAGCGCTGACGAGGTGAAGCGGGCGTTTTTCTGGTGTAAGCAGTGTCATGACGATATTAAGGACGTTT
CCTTGATCAAAAAATGTAAATGCAAAAATTTGGCCCTCTTCCGTCGCAACACCAAACACTCGACAGCGGC
CCGTGCAAGAGCCACCGATGTGCTCCAGCAGTTCCAGCCACAAGCGCCAGCAGGTCCGATGGGCCATTTG
GGCCAACAAGTTCAGCTAAGGATGATTAATCAACAGAGTTCGACGAGTGATACTCATCTCAACACGAAAT
CCCTTCGATTTGCCTATGAAATCAAAAAACTCATGCCATCTTCCGGAGGACGCCGAAATTCGATGAGTAT
TCCGCCAGACGGCAGGGGTGTCGATTTTAGCAAGGATTTTGAGCAGCAATTCCAAGACATGAAATATGAC
AGTACTGGAATGTTCCACTGGTGTCCATCCCGTAACCTAGAGGACTGTGTTCTGGAGCGCCACCAGGCCG
CTATGACCGTACTCAACGGCCACGTGGTGGTTTGTTTGTTCGCTGATCAGGATTCTCCGCTAATTGGGCT
CCGGAACTTCATAATGCCACTAAGAAGCTCAAACTTCCATTATCATGAGCTCAAACACGTGGTTATTGTG
GGAGACCTGGAATATTTGAGGAAAGAGTGGAAGACGCTGTACAACTTGCCGAAAATCTCGATTTTGAATG
GCTCCCCGCTATCTCGAGCAGATTTACGCGCCGTCAACATTAACCTCTGCGACATGTGTGTCATAATCTC
TGCCCGGGTCCCAAATACCGAAGATACCACTTTGGCAGATAAGGAAGCGATTCTGGCATCATTGAACATT
AAAGCTATGCAATTTGATGATACCCTTGGCTTTTTCCCGATGAGGCATCAAACTGGCGATCGGAGCCCGC
TGGGCTCCCCGATTTCCATGCAGAAGAAGGGCGCCAAGTTTGGGACCAATGTGCCGATGATTACGGAGCT
TGTTAACGACTCAAATGTGCAATTCCTCGACCAGGACGACGACGACGATCCGGACACCGAGCTCTACCTC
ACGCAGCCCTTCGCCTGCGGAACTGCCTTCGCCATTTCAGTGTTGGATTCTTTGATGAGTACTACCTACT
TCAACGACTCGGCCCTGACCCTCATCCGAACTCTGGTCACTGGTGGAGCCACACCGGAGCTTGAACTTAT
TCTGGCAGAAGGCGCCGGGCTCCGAGGTGGCTACAGTACCCCGGAGACCCTCTCAAACAGAGATCGGTGC
CGAATTGCTCAGATTTCGCTGCAGGATAACCCGTACGATGGAGTTGTGCACAACACTACCTATGGTGCAA
TGTTCACGATAGCTCTGAGGAGGTACGGCCAACTTTGTATCGGGCTGTATAGGCTTCACGACCAGGATAA
TCCGGACTCTATGAAGCGATATGTTATCACTAATCCTCCAGCAGAATTGAGGATTAAAAATACTGATTAC
GTCTACGTACTTGAACAATTCGATCCGGGACTGGAGTACGAGCCGGGCAAACGACACTTTTAGGGCCTAA
TTTTATCCGATTTTCTTGCTACAAACTACGGGTTATCCGACTCCGAAGGACCAATAATATTTGCAAATGC
TCATTTTTAGGACTTTTTTTGAATTCCTGCAGCCCGGGGGATCCACTAGTTCTAGACTCGAGGATCTGGT
TACCACTAAACCAGCCTCAAGAACACCCGAATGGAGTCTCTAAGCTACATAATACCAACTTACACTTTAC
AAAATGTTGTCCCCCAAAATGTAGCCATTCGTATCTGCTCCTAATAAAAAGAAAGTTTCTTCACATTCTA
AAAAAAAAAAAAAAAAAAAAAAAAACCCCCCCCCCCCCCCCCGGGGNCGCCACCGNGGGGGAGCTCCAAT
TCGCCCTATAGTGAGTCGTATTACGCGCGCTCACTGGCCGTCGTTTTACAACGTCGTGACTGGGAAAACC
CTGGCGTTACCCAACTTAATCGCCTTGCAGCACATCCCCCTTTCGCCAGCTGGCGTAATAGCGAAGAGGC
CCGCACCGATCGCCCTTCCCAACAGTTGCGCAGCCTGAATGGCGAATGGAAATTGTAAGCGTTAATATTT
TGTTAAAATTCGCGTTAAATTTTTGTTAAATCAGCTCATTTTTTAACCAATAGGCCGAAATCGGCAAAAT
CCCTTATAAATCAAAAGAATAGACCGAGATAGGGT
[37 nt withheld, positions 4096-4132]
AAAGAACGTGGACTCCAACGTCAAAGG
[49 nt withheld, positions 4160-4208]
T
[91 nt withheld, positions 4210-4300]
G
[124 nt withheld, positions 4302-4425]
CAGGTGGCACTTTTCGGGGAAATGTGCGCGGAACCCCTATTTGTTTATTTTTCTAAATACATTCAAATAT
GTATCCGCTCATGAGACAATAACCCTGATAAATGCTTCAATAATATTGAAAAAGGAAGAGTATGAGTATT
CAACATTTCCGTGTCGCCCTTATTCCCTTTTTTGCGGCATTTTGCCTTCCTGTTTTTGCTCACCCAGAAA
CGCTGGTGAAAGTAAAAGATGCTGAAGATCAGTTGGGTGCACGAGTGGGTTACATCGAACTGGATCTCAA
CAGCGGTAAGATCCTTGAGAGTTTTCGCCCCGAAGAACGTTTTCCAATGATGAGCACTTTTAAAGTTCTG
CTATGTGGCGCGGTATTATCCCGTATTGACGCCGGGCAAGAGCAACTCGGTCGCCGCATACACTATTCTC
AGAATGACTTGGTTGAGTACTCACCAGTCACAGAAAAGCATCTTACGGATGGCATGACAGTAAGAGAATT
ATGCAGTGCTGCCATAACCATGAGTGATAACACTGCGGCCAACTTACTTCTGACAACGATCGGAGGACCG
AAGGAGCTAACCGCTTTTTTGCACAACATGGGGGATCATGTAACTCGCCTTGATCGTTGGGAACCGGAGC
TGAATGAAGCCATACCAAACGACGAGCGTGACACCACGATGCCTGTAGCAATGGCAACAACGTTGCGCAA
ACTATTAACTGGCGAACTACTTACTCTAGCTTCCCGGCAACAATTAATAGACTGGATGGAGGCGGATAAA
GTTGCAGGACCACTTCTGCGCTCGGCCCTTCCGGCTGGCTGGTTTATTGCTGATAAATCTGGAGCCGGTG
AGCGTGGGTCTCGCGGTATCATTGCAGCACTGGGGCCAGATGGTAAGCCCTCCCGTATCGTAGTTATCTA
CACGACGGGGAGTCAGGCAACTATGGATGAACGAAATAGACAGATCGCTGAGATAGGTGCCTCACTGATT
AAGCATTGGTAACTGTCAGACCAAGTTTACTCATATATACTTTAGATTGATTTAAAACTTCATTTTTAAT
TTAAAAGGATCTAGGTGAAGATCCTTTTTGATAATCTCATGACCAAAATCCCTTAACGTGAGTTTTCGTT
CCACTGAGCGTCAGACCCCGTAGAAAAGATCAAAGGATCTTCTTGAGATCCTTTTTTTCTGCGCGTAATC
TGCTGCTTGCAAACAAAAAAACCACCGCTACCAGCGGTGGTTTGTTTGCCGGATCAAGAGCTACCAACTC
TTTTTCCGAAGGTAACTGGCTTCAGCAGAGCGCAGATACCAAATACTGTCCTTCTAGTGTAGCCGTAGTT
AGGCCACCACTTCAAGAACTCTGTAGCACCGCCTACATACCTCGCTCTGCTAATCCTGTTACCAGTGGCT
GCTGCCAGTGGCGATAAGTCGTGTCTTACCGGGTTGGACTCAAGACGATAGTTACCGGATAAGGCGCAGC
GGTCGGGCTGAACGGGGGGTTCGTGCACACAGCCCAGCTTGGAGCGAACGACCTACACCGAACTGAGATA
CCTACAGCGTGAGCTATGAGAAAGCGCCACGCTTCCCGAAGGGAGAAAGGCGGACAGGTATCCGGTAAGC
GGCAGGGTCGGAACAGGAGAGCGCACGAGGGAGCTTCCAGGGGGAAACGCCTGGTATCTTTATAGTCCTG
TCGGGTTTCGCCACCTCTGACTTGAGCGTCGATTTTTGTGATGCTCGTCAGGGGGGCGGAGCCTATGGAA
AAACGCCAGCAACGCGGCCTTTTTACGGTTCCTGGCCTTTTGCTGGCCTTTTGCTCACATGTTCTTTCCT
GCGTTATCCCCTGATTCTGTGGATAACCGTATTACCGCCTTTGAGTGAGCTGATACCGCTCGCCGCAGCC
GAACGACCGAGCGCAGCGAGTCAGTGAGCGAGGAAGCGGAAGAGCGCCCAATACGCAAACCGCCTCTCCC
CGCGCGTTGGCCGATTCATTAATGCAGCTGGCACGACAGGTTTCCCGACTGGAAAGCGGGCAGTGAGCGC
AACGCAATTAATGTGAGTTAGCTCACTCATTAGGCACCCCAGGCTTTACACTTTATGCTTCCGGCTCGTA
TGTTGTGTGGAATTGTGAGCGGATAACAATTTCACACAGGAAACAGCTATGACCATGATTACGCCAAGCG
CGCAATTAACCCTCACTAAAGGGAACAAAAGCTGGGTACCGGGCCCCCCCTCGAGGTAGCTTCTTGTTCT
TTTTGCAGAAGCTCAGAATAAACGCTCAACTTTGGCAGAATCGATCCCACC
Features (pLannotate 1.2.2; 17 found; start..end, strand, type, name):
      1..3420    +  CDS            slo-1: SLO1_CAEEL - Experimental evidence at protein level: Swiss-Prot protein existence level 1. Potassium channel activated by both membrane depolarization or increase in cytosolic Ca(2+) that mediates export of K(+) (PubMed:11738032). Its activation dampens the excitatory events that elevate the cytosolic Ca(2+) concentration and/or depolarize the cell membrane (PubMed:11738032). It therefore contributes to repolarization of the membrane potential (PubMed:11738032). Essential for the regulation of neurotransmitter release at synapses (PubMed:11738032, PubMed:28168949). From Caenorhabditis elegans.
   3521..3556    -  misc_feature   MCS (fragment): pBluescript multiple cloning site
   3579..3704    +  3'UTR          Xenopus globin 3'-UTR: 3'-UTR of the major beta-globin gene of Xenopus laevis
   3737..3753    -  promoter       chicken β-actin promoter (fragment): contains a 21-bp deletion relative to the standard chicken β-actin promoter
   3785..3803    -  promoter       T7 promoter: promoter for bacteriophage T7 RNA polymerase
   3811..3966    +  CDS            lacZα (fragment): LacZα fragment of β-galactosidase; lacZ fragment
   3997..4425    -  rep_origin     f1 ori (sequence partly withheld): f1 bacteriophage origin of replication; arrow indicates direction of (+) strand synthesis
   4452..4556    +  promoter       AmpR promoter: bla
   4557..5417    +  CDS            AmpR: β-lactamase; bla; confers resistance to ampicillin, carbenicillin, and related antibiotics
   5588..6176    +  rep_origin     ori: high-copy-number ColE1/pMB1/pBR322/pUC origin of replication
   6359..6451    +  CDS            lacI (fragment): lac repressor; lacI; The lac repressor binds to the lac operator to inhibit transcription in E. coli. This inhibition can be relieved by adding lactose or isopropyl-β-D-thiogalactopyranoside (IPTG).
   6464..6485    +  protein_bind   CAP binding site: CAP binding activates transcription in the presence of cAMP. E. coli catabolite activator protein
   6500..6530    +  promoter       lac promoter: promoter for the E. coli lac operon
   6538..6554    +  protein_bind   lac operator: The lac repressor binds to the lac operator to inhibit transcription in E. coli. This inhibition can be relieved by adding lactose or isopropyl-β-D-thiogalactopyranoside (IPTG). lac repressor encoded by lacI
   6599..6617    +  promoter       T3 promoter: promoter for bacteriophage T3 RNA polymerase
   6630..6652    -  misc_feature   MCS (fragment): pBluescript multiple cloning site
   6658..6700    +  5'UTR          Xenopus globin 5'-UTR: translational enhancer from the 5'-UTR of the major beta-globin gene of Xenopus laevis
