[The description below was written by a language model from this plasmid's Addgene catalogue record and pLannotate feature annotations shown in this document.]
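Description:
mg180 is a Xenopus oocyte expression plasmid built on the pBluescript KS(+) phagemid backbone and carrying a cDNA for the C. elegans BK-type potassium channel SLO-1. The insert is the splice variant designated slo-1(A2;B0;C1), also called slo-1a, which names the choice made at each of three alternatively spliced sites. The plasmid is propagated in E. coli at high copy from a ColE1/pUC-type origin and selected with ampicillin through the β-lactamase gene. The backbone also retains the f1 origin and remnants of the lac promoter/operator and lacZα region, which are interrupted by the insert.

In the annotated 6.7 kb sequence, the slo-1 open reading frame is preceded by the 5' UTR of the Xenopus laevis major β-globin gene and followed by the corresponding 3' UTR. These elements are commonly used to enhance translation and stability of injected transcripts in oocytes. A T3 promoter lies upstream of the 5' UTR in the sense orientation, so T3 RNA polymerase would produce the sense UTR-flanked channel cRNA in vitro. A T7 promoter sits downstream and points back toward the insert. There is no eukaryotic promoter driving the gene; the short "chicken β-actin promoter" hit is a 17 bp fragment and most likely an annotation artefact.

SLO-1 is a potassium channel activated by both membrane depolarization and cytosolic calcium, and it regulates neurotransmitter release. The associated work examined how alternatively spliced domains interact to control BK channel gating, so this construct fits heterologous expression of one defined isoform for electrophysiological comparison with other variants. The insert-bearing plasmid originated in another laboratory.
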