Addgene plasmid #34660: mg180
Depositing lab: Miriam Goodman. Depositing organization: Stanford University. Publication: Alternatively spliced domains interact to regulate BK potassium channel gating. Johnson BE, Glauser DA, Dan-Glauser ES, Halling DB, Aldrich RW, Goodman MB. Proc Natl Acad Sci U S A. 2011 Nov 2. 10.1073/pnas.1116795108 PubMed 22049343.
Backbone
  Vector backbone: pBluescript KS(+)
  Backbone size w/o insert (bp): 2958
  Vector type: Xenopus oocyte expression
Growth in bacteria
  Bacterial resistance: Ampicillin, 100 μg/mL
  Growth temperature: 37°C
  Growth strain: DH5alpha
  Growth instructions: Top 10 F' E. coli
  Copy number: High Copy
Gene/Insert
  Gene/Insert name: slo-1(A2;B0;C1) (alt names: BK channel; slo-1a; Lablife ID:L1089.P200)
  Species: C. elegans (nematode)
  Insert size (bp): 3760
  GenBank ID: NM_001029090
  Entrez Gene: slo-1 (a.k.a. CELE_Y51A2D.19)
  Tag / fusion protein: Xenopus beta-globulin 5' UTR (N terminal on insert); Xenopus beta-globulin 3' UTR (C terminal on insert)
Resource information
  A portion of this plasmid was derived from a plasmid made by: The backbone plasmid containing insert slo-1(A2;B0;C1) was obtained from Zhao-Wen Wang (University of Connecticut)
Terms and licenses: Academic/Nonprofit Terms; Industry Terms: Not Available to Industry
Depositor comments: The backbone plasmid containing insert slo-1(A2;B0;C1) was first published in: Wang, Z.W., Saifee, O., Nonet, M.L., and Salkoff, L. (2001). SLO-1 potassium channels control quantal content of neurotransmitter release at the C. elegans neuromuscular junction. Neuron 32, 867-881.
How to cite: mg180 was a gift from Miriam Goodman (Addgene plasmid # 34660 ; http://n2t.net/addgene:34660 ; RRID:Addgene_34660)
