>Addgene plasmid #34660 | mg180 | addgene partial sequence | sequence record 43147 | T3 5'-GCAATTAACCCTCACTAAAGG-3'
AGCTTCTTGTTCTTTTTGCAGAAGCTCAGAATAAACGCTCAACTTTGGCAGAATCGATCCCACCATGGGC
GAGATTTACTCGCCTTCGCAGTCGAAGGGCTTCAATCAACCATATGGATACCCGATGAATTGTAACCTTA
GTCGAGTATTCATGGAGATGACTGAAGAAGATCGAAAGTGCCTGGAGGAGCGCAAATATTGGTGTTTTTT
ACTGAGCAGCATCACCACATTCTGCGCCTCAATGATATTGGTCGTAATATGGCGAGTGGTGACACACCTG
TGCTGTCAACGCCGAGAAAAAGAGTTTGTGGAGCCCATACCTGCTCCGGAAGCCGTCCAAATAAATATGA
ACGGGTCGAAGCACGCGCCAAGTGAAACCGACCCGTTTTTGAAGCAACAAGAGGAAAAACACTTGGGATG
GATGACAGAAGCCAAGGACTGGGCTGGCGAGCTGATATCCGGACAAAGTCTGACGGGACGGTTTCTGGTA
CTTTTGGTGTTCATTTTATCGATTGGATCGTTGATTATTTATTTTTACGACGCTAGTTTCCAAAACTTCC
AAGTAGAAACGTGCATCCCGTGGCAGGACAGTCCCTCGCAACAAATCGACCTGGGCTTCAACATATTTTT
TCTCGTCTATTTTTTCATTAGATTC
