>Addgene plasmid #34660 | mg180 | addgene partial sequence | sequence record 43193 | wSlo1-R 5'-gatggacaccagtggaacatt-3'
AAATCCTTGCTAAAATCGACACCCCTGCCGTCTGGCGGAATACTCATCGAATTTCGGCGTCCTCCGGAAG
ATGGCATGAGTTTTTTGATTTCATAGGCAAATCGAAGGGATTTCGTGTTGAGATGAGTATCACTCGTCGA
ACTCTGTTGATTAATCATCCTTAGCTGAACTTGTTGGCCCAAATGGCCCATCGGACCTGCTGGCGCTTGT
GGCTGGAACTGCTGGAGCACATCGGTGGCTCTTGCACGGGCCGCTGTCGAGTGTTTGGTGTTGCGACGGA
AGAGGGCCAAATTTTTGCATTTACATTTTTTGATCAAGGAAACGTCCTTAATATCGTCATGACACTGCTT
ACACCAGAAAAACGCCCGCTTCACCTCGTCAGCGCTCTGAGCAATGAAAAATCCTTGAGTTTGAGGCTGG
ATGACAATATGTGGGCCTGGATTGATTGCAATATTGCATTCTTTATTTTCCTCATCTTTAAGCTCAATCG
CCAGAAGAAGAAGCCCCAGGCGGTTGAATAATAGGTCGACAGCTTCAGGAAAAGTCATTCCGACGAACGA
GTGGGATAGCGTGTCGGTGTACATTTCCATTCCGGCACCGCAAAGGTACAGGTTCAGCCAGTCCGGTGTG
GTTTGTGACGTTTTGAAACTTCTCATTGCAAATAAATTAGCCATCATCGTAGAGAATCCGGGTGCCAGAC
AGCTTTGAGCAATGAATCCGAGCTTAAGCTCCGCGAGACAGATGACGTCATCACCTCGTTTCCAGTCCCA
GGAGGGGATATTTAGAAGGTAGGCCTTATTGTGATATTGCATTAGTTGCACAATAACTCTGATGTCCGAT
GA
